>Addgene plasmid #39996 | EKAR2G_design2_mTFP_wt_Venus_173 | depositor partial sequence | sequence record 50844 | Biosensor
CCATGGCACACCATCACCACCATCACGGGAGCGGGGAGCAGAAACTAATATCAGAGGAGGATCTTGGCTC
AGGAACCGGTAGATCTGGGCACATGGCGGACGAGGAGAAGCTGCCGCCCGGCTGGGAGAAGCGCATGAGC
CGCAGCTCAGGCCGAGTGTACTACTTCAACCACATCACTAACGCCAGCCAGTGGGAGCGGCCCAGCGGCA
ACAGCAGCAGTGGTGGCAAAAACGGGCAGGGGGAGCCTGCCAGGAAGCTGCGCATTCTGCAGTCGACTAG
GGAGCAAGGGCTTGTGGGATCCGTGAGCAAGGGCGAGGAGACCACAATGGGCGTAATCAAGCCCGACATG
AAGATCAAGCTGAAGATGGAGGGCAACGTGAATGGCCACGCCTTCGTGATCGAGGGCGAGGGCGAGGGCA
AGCCCTACGACGGCACCAACACCATCAACCTGGAGGTGAAGGAGGGAGCCCCCCTGCCCTTCTCCTACGA
CATTCTGACCACCGCGTTCGCCTACGGCAACAGGGCCTTCACCAAGTACCCCGACGACATCCCCAACTAC
TTCAAGCAGTCCTTCCCCGAGGGCTACTCTTGGGAGCGCACCATGACCTTCGAGGACAAGGGCATCGTGA
AGGTGAAGTCCGACATCTCCATGGAGGAGGACTCCTTCATCTACGAGATACACCTCAAGGGCGAGAACTT
CCCCCCCAACGGCCCCGTGATGCAGAAGAAGACCACCGGCTGGGACGCCTCCACCGAGAGGATGTACGTG
CGCGACGGCGTGCTGAAGGGCGACGTCAAGCACAAGCTGCTGCTGGAGGGCGGCGGCCACCACCGCGTTG
ACTTCAAGACCATCTACAGGGCCAAGAAGGCGGTGAAGCTGCCCGACTATCACTTTGTGGACCACCGCAT
CGAGATCCTGAACCACGACAAGGACTACAACAAGGTGACCGTTTACGAGAGCGCCGTGGCCCGCAACTCC
ACCGACGGCATGGACGAGCTGTACAAGTCCGGAACTTCTGGTTCTGGTAAACCTGGTTCTGGTGAAGGTT
CTACTAAAGCGGCCGCGATGGACGGCGGCGTGCAGCTCGCCGACCACTACCAGCAGAACACCCCCATCGG
CGACGGCCCCGTGCTGCTGCCCGACAACCACTACCTGAGCTACCAGTCCGCCCTGAGCAAAGACCCCAAC
GAGAAGCGCGATCACATGGTCCTGCTGGAGTTCGTGACCGCCGCCGGGATCACTCTCGGCATGGACGAGC
TGTACAAGGGTGGCAGCGGTGGCATGGTGAGCAAGGGCGAGGAGCTGTTCACCGGGGTGGTGCCCATCCT
GGTCGAGCTGGACGGCGACGTAAACGGCCACAAGTTCAGCGTGTCCGGCGAGGGCGAGGGCGATGCCACC
TACGGCAAGCTGACCCTGAAGCTGATCTGCACCACCGGCAAGCTGCCCGTGCCCTGGCCCACCCTCGTGA
CCACCCTGGGCTACGGCCTGATGTGCTTCGCCCGCTACCCCGACCACATGAAGCAGCACGACTTCTTCAA
GTCCGCCATGCCCGAAGGCTACGTCCAGGAGCGCACCATCTTCTTCAAGGACGACGGCAACTACAAGACC
CGCGCCGAGGTGAAGTTCGAGGGCGACACCCTGGTGAACCGCATCGAGCTGAAGGGCATCGACTTCAAGG
AGGACGGCAACATCCTGGGGCACAAGCTGGAGTACAACTACAACAGCCACAACGTCTATATCACCGCCGA
CAAGCAGAAGAACGGCATCAAGGCCAACTTCAAGATCCGCCACAACATCGAGGGTACCGCTGACCAACTG
ACTGAAGAGTGGTCGACGGTACAGCGGACCGCGCCTGACGTACCACGTACACCAGTAGGAAAGGCAAAGC
TTTCATTCCAATTCCCGCGGGCGCGGGATATCCTTCAAAAAAAACTTGAAGAACTTGAACTTGACGAATG
AGATATCTGACTCGAG
