>Addgene plasmid #39996 | EKAR2G_design2_mTFP_wt_Venus_173 | addgene partial sequence | sequence record 54677 | pTriExUP 5'-GGTTATTGTGCTGTCTCATCA-3'
ATACGACTCACTATAGGGGAATTGTGAGCGGATAACAATTCCCCGGAGTTAATCCGGGACCTTTAATTCA
ACCCAACACAATATATTATAGTTAAATAAGAATTATTATCAAATCATTTGTATATTAATTAAAATACTAT
ACTGTAAATTACATTTTATTTACAATCAAAGGAGATATACCATGGCACACCATCACCACCATCACGGGAG
CGGGGAGCAGAAACTAATATCAGAGGAGGATCTTGGCTCAGGAACCGGTAGATCTGGGCACATGGCGGAC
GAGGAGAAGCTGCCGCCCGGCTGGGAGAAGCGCATGAGCCGCAGCTCAGGCCGAGTGTACTACTTCAACC
ACATCACTAACGCCAGCCAGTGGGAGCGGCCCAGCGGCAACAGCAGCAGTGGTGGCAAAAACGGGCAGGG
GGAGCCTGCCAGGAAGCTGCGCATTCTGCAGTCGACTAGGGAGCAAGGGCTTGTGGGATCCGTGAGCAAG
GGCGAGGAGACCACAATGGGCGTAATCAAGCCCGACATGAAGATCAAGCTGAAGATGGAGGGCAACGTGA
ATGGCCACGCCTTCGTGATCGAGGGCGAGGGCGAGGGCAAGCCCTACGACGGCACCAACACCATCAACCT
GGAGGTGAAGGAGGGAGCCCCCCTGCCCTTCTCCTACGACATTCTGACCACCGCGTTCGCCTACGGCAAC
AGGGCCTTCACCAAGTACCCCGACGACATCCCCAACTACTTCAAGCAGTCCTTCCCCGAGGGCTACTCTT
GGGAGCGCACCATGACCTTCGAGGACAAGGGCATCGTGAAGGTGAAGTCCGACATCTCCATGGAGGAGGA
CTCCTTCATCTACGAGATACACCTCAAGGGCGAGA
