>Addgene plasmid #39996 | EKAR2G_design2_mTFP_wt_Venus_173 | addgene partial sequence | sequence record 54771 | pTriExDOWN 5'-TCGATCTCAGTGGTATTTGTG-3'
CCACCTTCTGATAGGCAGCCTGCACCTGAGGTTAATCACTTAGTGATGGTGATGGTGATGGTGGTGCTCG
AGTCAGATATCTCATTCGTCAAGTTCAAGTTCTTCAAGTTTTTTTTGAAGGATATCCCGCGCCCGCGGGA
ATTGGAATGAAAGCTTTGCCTTTCCTACTGGTGTACGTGGTACGTCAGGCGCGGTCCGCTGTACCGTCGA
CCACTCTTCAGTCAGTTGGTCAGCGGTACCCTCGATGTTGTGGCGGATCTTGAAGTTGGCCTTGATGCCG
TTCTTCTGCTTGTCGGCGGTGATATAGACGTTGTGGCTGTTGTAGTTGTACTCCAGCTTGTGCCCCAGGA
TGTTGCCGTCCTCCTTGAAGTCGATGCCCTTCAGCTCGATGCGGTTCACCAGGGTGTCGCCCTCGAACTT
CACCTCGGCGCGGGTCTTGTAGTTGCCGTCGTCCTTGAAGAAGATGGTGCGCTCCTGGACGTAGCCTTCG
GGCATGGCGGACTTGAAGAAGTCGTGCTGCTTCATGTGGTCGGGGTAGCGGGCGAAGCACATCAGGCCGT
AGCCCAGGGTGGTCACGAGGGTGGGCCAGGGCACGGGCAGCTTGCCGGTGGTGCAGATCAGCTTCAGGGT
CAGCTTGCCGTAGGTGGCATCGCCCTCGCCCTCGCCGGACACGCTGAACTTGTGGCCGTTTACGTCGCCG
TCCAGCTCGACCAGGATGGGCACCACCCCGGTGAACAGCTCCTCGCCCTTGCTCACCATGCCACCGCTGC
CACCCTTGTACAGCTCGTCCATGCCGAGAGTGATCCCGGCGGCGGTCACGAACTCCAGCAGGACCATGTG
ATCGCGCTTCTCGTTGGGGTCTTTGCTC
