>Addgene plasmid #39996 | EKAR2G_design2_mTFP_wt_Venus_173 | addgene partial sequence | sequence record 55404 | EGFP-N 5'-CGTCGCCGTCCAGCTCGACCAG-3'
ACCCTTGTACAGCTCGTCCATGCCGAGAGTGATCCCGGCGGCGGTCACGAACTCCAGCAGGACCATGTGA
TCGCGCTTCTCGTTGGGGTCTTTGCTCAGGGCGGACTGGTAGCTCAGGTAGTGGTTGTCGGGCAGCAGCA
CGGGGCCGTCGCCGATGGGGGTGTTCTGCTGGTAGTGGTCGGCGAGCTGCACGCCGCCGTCCATCGCGGC
CGCTTTAGTAGAACCTTCACCAGAACCAGGTTTACCAGAACCAGAAGTTCCGGACTTGTACAGCTCGTCC
ATGCCGTCGGTGGAGTTGCGGGCCACGGCGCTCTCGTAAACGGTCACCTTGTTGTAGTCCTTGTCGTGGT
TCAGGATCTCGATGCGGTGGTCCACAAAGTGATAGTCGGGCAGCTTCACCGCCTTCTTGGCCCTGTAGAT
GGTCTTGAAGTCAACGCGGTGGTGGCCGCCGCCCTCCAGCAGCAGCTTGTGCTTGACGTCGCCCTTCAGC
ACGCCGTCGCGCACGTACATCCTCTCGGTGGAGGCGTCCCAGCCGGTGGTCTTCTTCTGCATCACGGGGC
CGTTGGGGGGGAAGTTCTCGCCCTTGAGGTGTATCTCGTAGATGAAGGAGTCCTCCTCCATGGAGATGTC
GGACTTCACCTTCACGATGCCCTTGTCCTCGAAGGTCATGGTGCGCTCCCAAGAGTAGCCCTCGGGG
