[The description below was written by a language model from this plasmid's Addgene catalogue record.]
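Description:
EKAR2G_design2_mTFP_wt_Venus_173 is a genetically encoded FRET biosensor for ERK kinase activity, built in the Novagen pTriEx4 backbone. pTriEx vectors are multi-host expression plasmids, and the record accordingly lists mammalian, bacterial and insect expression as vector types. The plasmid is about 6.9 kb in total (roughly 4.9 kb of backbone), is maintained at high copy in E. coli, and is selected with ampicillin. No feature table accompanies the record, so the origin of replication and other backbone elements are not individually documented here.

The payload is a synthetic insert of about 2 kb described as an Erk activity reporter, cloned between PacI and XhoI sites that both remain intact. It is expressed from a CMV promoter according to the record and carries an N-terminal His-Myc tag, useful for purification and immunodetection. The construct name indicates the fluorophore pair: wild-type mTFP as the presumed donor, and a Venus variant labelled "173", which most likely denotes a circular permutant at position 173, although the record does not spell this out. "design2" appears to refer to one of several sensor topologies, again without further detail. Part of the plasmid derives from an earlier published EKAR sensor. In sensors of this class, phosphorylation of an ERK substrate motif drives binding to a phospho-recognition domain, changing the distance or orientation of the two fluorophores and hence FRET efficiency. The specific sensing modules are not stated.

The construct belongs to a toolkit for generating and optimising sensitive FRET biosensors. It is typically used for live-cell ratiometric imaging of ERK signalling in space and time.
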