Addgene plasmid #39996: EKAR2G_design2_mTFP_wt_Venus_173
Depositing lab: Olivier Pertz. Depositing organization: University of Basel. Publication: A Versatile Toolkit to Produce Sensitive FRET Biosensors to Visualize Signaling in Time and Space. Fritz RD, Letzelter M, Reimann A, Martin K, Fusco L, Ritsma L, Ponsioen B, Fluri E, Schulte-Merker S, van Rheenen J, Pertz O. Sci Signal. 2013 Jul 23;6(285):rs12. doi: 10.1126/scisignal.2004135. PubMed 23882122.
Backbone
  Vector backbone: pTriEx4
  Backbone manufacturer: Novagen
  Backbone size w/o insert (bp): 4900
  Total vector size (bp): 6900
  Vector type: Mammalian Expression, Bacterial Expression, Insect Expression
Growth in bacteria
  Bacterial resistance: Ampicillin, 100 μg/mL
  Growth temperature: 37°C
  Growth strain: Top10
  Copy number: High Copy
Gene/Insert
  Gene/Insert name: Erk activity reporter
  Species: Synthetic
  Insert size (bp): 1976
  Promoter: CMV
  Tag / fusion protein: His-Myc (N terminal on insert)
  Cloning method: Restriction Enzyme; 5′ cloning site PacI (not destroyed); 3′ cloning site XhoI (not destroyed)
  Sequencing primers: 5′ ctggttattgtgctgtctc; 3′ tcagtggtatttgtga
Resource information
  A portion of this plasmid was derived from a plasmid made by: Karel Svoboda, Janelia Farm Research Campus, Howard Hughes Medical Institute, Ashburn
Terms and licenses: Academic/Nonprofit Terms; Industry Terms: Not Available to Industry
Depositor comments: A genetically encoded fluorescent sensor of ERK activity. 2008. PNAS 205(49)
How to cite: EKAR2G_design2_mTFP_wt_Venus_173 was a gift from Olivier Pertz (Addgene plasmid # 39996 ; http://n2t.net/addgene:39996 ; RRID:Addgene_39996)
